>Addgene plasmid #83416 | Actinin-sstFRET-GR | depositor partial sequence | sequence record 158965 | Actinin-sstFRET-GR sequence 4512 bps
GCAGAGCTGGTTTAGTGAACCGTCAGATCCGCTAGCATGGACCATTATGATTCTCAGCAAACCAACGATT
ACATGCAGCCAGAAGAGGACTGGGACCGGGACCTGCTCCTGGACCCGGCCTGGGAGAAGCAGCAGAGAAA
GACATTCACGGCATGGTGTAACTCCCACCTCCGGAAGGCGGGGACACAGATCGAGAACATCGAAGAGGAC
TTCCGGGATGGCCTGAAGCTCATGCTGCTGCTGGAGGTCATCTCAGGTGAACGCTTGGCCAAGCCAGAGC
GAGGCAAGATGAGAGTGCACAAGATCTCCAACGTCAACAAGGCCCTGGATTTCATAGCCAGCAAAGGCGT
CAAACTGGTGTCCATCGGAGCCGAAGAAATCGTGGATGGGAATGTGAAGATGACCCTGGGCATGATCTGG
ACCATCATCCTGCGCTTTGCCATCCAGGACATCTCCGTGGAAGAGACTTCAGCCAAGGAAGGGCTGCTCC
TGTGGTGTCAGAGAAAGACAGCCCCTTACAAAAATGTCAACATCCAGAACTTCCACATAAGCTGGAAGGA
TGGCCTCGGCTTCTGTGCTTTGATCCACCGACACCGGCCCGAGCTGATTGACTACGGGAAGCTGCGGAAG
GATGATCCACTCACAAATCTGAATACGGCTTTTGACGTGGCAGAGAAGTACCTGGACATCCCCAAGATGC
TGGATGCCGAAGACATCGTTGGAACTGCCCGACCGGATGAGAAAGCCATCATGACTTACGTGTCTAGCTT
CTACCACGCCTTCTCTGGAGCCCAGAAGGCGGAGACAGCAGCCAATCGCATCTGCAAGGTGTTGGCCGTC
AACCAGGAGAACGAGCAGCTTATGGAAGACTACGAGAAGCTGGCCAGTGATCTGTTGGAGTGGATCCGCC
GCACAATCCCGTGGCTGGAGAACCGGACCGGTATGGTGAGCAAGGGCGAGGAGGATAACATGGCCATCAT
CAAGGAGTTCATGCGCTTCAAGGTGCACATGGAGGGCTCCGTGAACGGCCACGAGTTCGAGATCGAGGGC
GAGGGCGAGGGCCGCCCCTACGAGGGCACCCAGACCGCCAAGCTGAAGGTGACCAAGGGTGGCCCCCTGC
CCTTCGCCTGGGACATCCTGTCCCCTCAGTTCATGTACGGCTCCAAGGCCTACGTGAAGCACCCCGCCGA
CATCCCCGACTACTTGAAGCTGTCCTTCCCCGAGGGCTTCAAGTGGGAGCGCGTGATGAACTTCGAGGAC
GGCGGCGTGGTGACCGTGACCCAGGACTCCTCCCTTCAGGACGGCGAGTTCATCTACAAGGTGAAGCTGC
GCGGCACCAACTTCCCCTCCGACGGCCCCGTAATGCAGAAGAAGACCATGGGCTGGGAGGCCTCCTCCGA
GCGGATGTACCCCGAGGACGGCGCCCTGAAGGGCGAGATCAAGCAGAGGCTGAAGCTGAAGGACGGCGGC
CACTACGACGCTGAGGTCAAGACCACCTACAAGGCCAAGAAGCCCGTGCAGCTGCCCGGCGCCTACAACG
TCAACATCAAGTTGGACATCACCTCCCACAACGAGGACTACACCATCGTGGAACAGTACGAACGCGCCGA
GGGCCGCCACTCCACCGGCGGCATGGACGAGCTGTACAAGGAATTCGGAGGCTTCCACAGAGATGCTGAT
GAAACCAAAGAATGGATTGAAGAGAAGAATCAAGCTCTAAACACAGACAATTATGGACATGATCTCGCCA
GTGTCCAGGCCCTGCAACGCAAGCATGAGGGCTTCGAGAGGGACCTTGCGGCTCTCGGTGACAAGGTAAA
CTCCCTTGGTGAAACAGCAGAGCGCCTGATCCAGTCCCATCCCGAGTCAGCAGAAGACCTGCAGGAAAAG
TGCACAGAGTTAAACCAGGCCTGGAGCAGCCTGGGGAAACGTGCAGATCAGCGCAAGGCAAAGGGAGGCG
GATCCATGGTGAGCAAGGGCGAGGAGCTGTTCACCGGGGTGGTGCCCATCCTGGTCGAGCTGGACGGCGA
CGTAAACGGCCACAAGTTCAGCGTGTCCGGCGAGGGCGAGGGCGATGCCACCTACGGCAAGCTGACCCTG
AAGTTCATCTGCACCACCGGCAAGCTGCCCGTGCCCTGGCCCACCCTCGTGACCACCCTGACCTACGGCG
TGCAGTGCTTCAGCCGCTACCCCGACCACATGAAGCAGCACGACTTCTTCAAGTCCGCCATGCCCGAAGG
CTACGTCCAGGAGCGCACCATCTTCTTCAAGGACGACGGCAACTACAAGACCCGCGCCGAGGTGAAGTTC
GAGGGCGACACCCTGGTGAACCGCATCGAGCTGAAGGGCATCGACTTCAAGGAGGACGGCAACATCCTGG
GGCACAAGCTGGAGTACAACTACAACAGCCACAACGTCTATATCATGGCCGACAAGCAGAAGAACGGCAT
CAAGGTGAACTTCAAGATCCGCCACAACATCGAGGACGGCAGCGTGCAGCTCGCCGACCACTACCAGCAG
AACACCCCCATCGGCGACGGCCCCGTGCTGCTGCCCGACAACCACTACCTGAGCACCCAGTCCGCCCTGA
GCAAAGACCCCAACGAGAAGCGCGATCACATGGTCCTGCTGGAGTTCGTGACCGCCGCCGGGATCACTCT
CGGCATGGACGAGCTGTACAAGAGCGGCCGCGTGCCCGAGAACACCATGCATGCCATGCAACAGAAGCTG
GAGGACTTCCGGGACTACCGGCGCCTGCACAAGCCGCCCAAGGTGCAGGAGAAGTGCCAGCTGGAGATCA
ACTTCAACACGCTGCAGACCAAGCTGCGGCTCAGCAACCGGCCTGCCTTCATGCCCTCTGAGGGCAGGAT
GGTCTCGGACATCAACAATGCCTGGGGCTGCCTGGAGCAGGTGGAGAAGGGCTATGAGGAGTGGTTGCTG
AATGAGATCCGGAGGCTGGAGCGACTGGACCACCTGGCAGAGAAGTTCCGGCAGAAGGCCTCCATCCACG
AGGCCTGGACTGACGGCAAAGAGGCCATGCTGCGACAGAAGGACTATGAGACCGCCACCCTCTCGGAGAT
CAAGGCCCTGCTCAAGAAGCATGAGGCCTTCGAGAGTGACCTGGCTGCCCACCAGGACCGTGTGGAGCAG
ATTGCCGCCATCGCACAGGAGCTCAATGAGCTGGACTATTATGACTCACCCAGTGTCAACGCCCGTTGCC
AAAAGATCTGTGACCAGTGGGACAATCTGGGGGCCCTAACTCAGAAGCGAAGGGAAGCTCTGGAGCGGAC
CGAGAAACTGCTGGAGACCATTGACCAGCTGTACTTGGAGTATGCCAAGCGGGCTGCACCCTTCAACAAC
TGGATGGAGGGGGCCATGGAGGACCTGCAGGACACCTTCATTGTGCACACCATTGAGGAGATCCAGGGAC
TGACCACAGCCCATGAGCAGTTCAAGGCCACCCTCCCTGATGCCGACAAGGAGCGCCTGGCCATCCTGGG
CATCCACAATGAGGTGTCCAAGATTGTCCAGACCTACCACGTCAATATGGCGGGCACCAACCCCTACACA
ACCATCACGCCTCAGGAGATCAATGGCAAATGGGACCACGTGCGGCAGCTGGTGCCTCGGAGGGACCAAG
CTCTGACGGAGGAGCATGCCCGACAGCAGCACAATGAGAGGCTACGCAAGCAGTTTGGAGCCCAGGCCAA
TGTCATCGGGCCCTGGATCCAGACCAAGATGGAGGAGATCGGGAGGATCTCCATTGAGATGCATGGGACC
CTGGAGGACCAGCTCAGCCACCTGCGGCAGTATGAGAAGAGCATCGTCAACTACAAGCCAAAGATTGATC
AGCTGGAGGGCGACCACCAGCTCATCCAGGAGGCGCTCATCTTCGACAACAAGCACACCAACTACACCAT
GGAGCACATCCGTGTGGGCTGGGAGCAGCTGCTCACCACCATCGCCAGGACCATCAATGAGGTAGAGAAC
CAGATCCTGACCCGGGATGCCAAGGGCATCAGCCAGGAGCAGATGAATGAGTTCCGGGCCTCCTTCAACC
ACTTTGACCGGGATCACTCCGGCACACTGGGTCCCGAGGAGTTCAAAGCCTGCCTCATCAGCTTGGGTTA
TGATATTGGCAACGACCCCCAGGGAGAAGCAGAATTTGCCCGCATCATGAGCATTGTGGACCCCAACCGC
CTGGGGGTAGTGACATTCCAGGCCTTCATTGACTTCATGTCCCGCGAGACAGCCGACACAGATACAGCAG
ACCAAGTCATGGCTTCCTTCAAGATCCTGGCTGGGGACAAGAACTACATTACCATGGACGAGCTGCGCCG
CGAGCTGCCACCCGACCAGGCTGAGTACTGCATCGCGCGGATGGCCCCCTACACCGGCCCCGACTCCGTG
CCAGGTGCTCTGGACTACATGTCCTTCTCCACGGCGCTGTACGGCGAGAGTGACCTCTAAGGTACCGCGG
GCCCGGGATCCACCGGATCTAGATAACTGATC
