>Addgene plasmid #83416 | Actinin-sstFRET-GR | addgene partial sequence | sequence record 166480 | EGFP-C 5'-CATGGTCCTGCTGGAGTTCGTG-3'
AGAGCGGCCGCGTGCCCGAGAACACCATGCATGCCATGCAACAGAAGCTGGAGGACTTCCGGGACTACCG
GCGCCTGCACAAGCCGCCCAAGGTGCAGGAGAAGTGCCAGCTGGAGATCAACTTCAACACGCTGCAGACC
AAGCTGCGGCTCAGCAACCGGCCTGCCTTCATGCCCTCTGAGGGCAGGATGGTCTCGGACATCAACAATG
CCTGGGGCTGCCTGGAGCAGGTGGAGAAGGGCTATGAGGAGTGGTTGCTGAATGAGATCCGGAGGCTGGA
GCGACTGGACCACCTGGCAGAGAAGTTCCGGCAGAAGGCCTCCATCCACGAGGCCTGGACTGACGGCAAA
GAGGCCATGCTGCGACAGAAGGACTATGAGACCGCCACCCTCTCGGAGATCAAGGCCTTGCTCAAGAAGC
ATGAGGCCTTCGAGAGTGACCTGGCTGCCCACCAGGACCGTGTGGAGCAGATTGCCGCCATCGCACAGGA
GCTCAATGAGCTGGACTATTATGACTCACCCAGTGTCAACGCCCGTTGCCAAAAGATCTGTGACCAGTGG
GACAATCTGGGGGCCCTAACTCAGAAGCGAAGGGAAGCTCTGGAGCGGACCGAGAAACTGCTGGAGACCA
TTGACCAGCTGTACTTGGAGTATGCCAAGCGGGCTGCACCCTTCAACAACTGGATGGAGGGGGCCATGGA
GGACCTGCAGGACACCTTCATTGTGCACACCATTGAGGAGATCCAGGGACTGACCACAGCCCATGAGCAG
TTCAAGGCCACCCTCCCTGATGCCGACAAGGAGCGCCTGGCCATCCTGG
