>Addgene plasmid #83416 | Actinin-sstFRET-GR | addgene partial sequence | sequence record 166481 | mCherry-R 5'-TTGGTCACCTTCAGCTTGG-3'
CCTCGATCTCGAACTCGTGGCCGTTCACGGAGCCCTCCATGTGCACCTTGAAGCGCATGAACTCCTTGAT
GATGGCCATGTTATCCTCCTCGCCCTTGCTCACCATACCGGTCCGGTTCTCCAGCCACGGGATTGTGCGG
CGGATCCACTCCAACAGATCACTGGCCAGCTTCTCGTAGTCTTCCATAAGCTGCTCGTTCTCCTGGTTGA
CGGCCAACACCTTGCAGATGCGATTGGCTGCTGTCTCCGCCTTCTGGGCTCCAGAGAAGGCGTGGTAGAA
GCTAGACACGTAAGTCATGATGGCTTTCTCATCCGGTCGGGCAGTTCCAACGATGTCTTCGGCATCCAGC
ATCTTGGGGATGTCCAGGTACTTCTCTGCCACGTCAAAAGCCGTATTCAGATTTGTGAGTGGATCATCCT
TCCGCAGCTTCCCGTAGTCAATCAGCTCGGGCCGGTGTCGGTGGATCAAAGCACAGAAGCCGAGGCCATC
CTTCCAGCTTATGTGGAAGTTCTGGATGTTGACATTTTTGTAAGGGGCTGTCTTTCTCTGACACCACAGG
AGCAGCCCTTCCTTGGCTGAAGTCTCTTCCACGGAGATGTCCTGGATGGCAAAGCGCAGGATGATGGTCC
AGATCATGCCCAGGGTCATCTTCACATTCCCATCCACGATTTCTTCGGCTCCGATGGACACCAGTTTGAC
GCCTTTGCTGGCTATGAAATCCAGGGCCTTGTTGACGTTGGAGATCTTGTGCACTCTCATCTTGCCTCGC
TCTGGCTTGGCCAAGCGTTCACCTGAGATGACCTCCAGCAGCAGCATGAGCTTCAGGCCATCCCGGA
