[The description below was written by a language model from this plasmid's Addgene catalogue record.]
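Description:
Actinin-sstFRET-GR is a mammalian expression plasmid of about 8.4 kb built on a derivative of pEGFP-C1 (backbone about 3.95 kb). It is propagated in standard E. coli cloning strains under kanamycin selection. The record gives no feature table, so the origin of replication, the polyadenylation signal and any mammalian selection cassette are not documented. pEGFP-C1-type backbones generally carry a pUC-type origin and a dual-purpose kanamycin/neomycin resistance cassette, but because this is a derivative, neither should be assumed without checking the sequence.

The payload is a roughly 4.4 kb insert cloned between NheI and KpnI sites, both retained, and expressed from the CMV immediate-early promoter for strong constitutive expression in transfected mammalian cells. It encodes a FRET-based tension sensor built on actinin, an actin-crosslinking cytoskeletal protein. In sensors of this kind, a cassette with a donor and an acceptor fluorescent protein joined by a compliant linker is placed within the host protein. Mechanical load across the protein changes the distance or orientation of the two fluorophores and therefore the FRET efficiency. The "GR" suffix suggests a green/red fluorophore pair, but the record does not name the fluorescent proteins, the linker, the actinin isoform or its species of origin, or where the cassette sits within actinin.

The stated purpose is to measure tension borne by actinin in living cells. The associated work used it to follow intracellular tension dynamics in MC3T3-E1 cells as they adhered to a substrate.
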