Addgene plasmid #83416: Actinin-sstFRET-GR
Purpose: FRET-based actinin tension sensor
Depositing lab: Tetsuya Kitaguchi. Depositing organization: Waseda University. Publication: Observations of intracellular tension dynamics of MC3T3-E1 cells during substrate adhesion using a FRET-based actinin tension sensor. Wang J, Ito M, Zhong W, Sugita S, Michiue T, Tsuboi T, Kitaguchi T, Matsumoto T. J Biomech Sci Eng (2016). Vol.11, No.4 10.1299/jbse.16-00504.
Backbone
  Vector backbone: pEGFP c1 derivative
  Backbone size w/o insert (bp): 3953
  Total vector size (bp): 8387
  Vector type: Mammalian Expression
Growth in bacteria
  Bacterial resistance: Kanamycin, 50 μg/mL
  Growth temperature: 37°C
  Growth strain: DH5alpha
  Copy number: Unknown
Gene/Insert
  Gene/Insert name: Actinin-sstFRET-GR
  Insert size (bp): 4434
  Promoter: CMV
  Cloning method: Restriction Enzyme; 5′ cloning site NheI (not destroyed); 3′ cloning site KpnI (not destroyed)
  Sequencing primers: 5′ CGCAAATGGGCGGTAGGCGTG
Terms and licenses: Academic/Nonprofit Terms; Industry Terms: Not Available to Industry
How to cite: Actinin-sstFRET-GR was a gift from Tetsuya Kitaguchi (Addgene plasmid # 83416 ; http://n2t.net/addgene:83416 ; RRID:Addgene_83416)
